>Addgene plasmid #63727 | MIP 227 CoMiP 4in1 wo shRNA p53 | depositor full sequence | sequence record 114454 | MIP 227 CoMiP 4in1 wo shRNA p53 sequence 8963 bps
CTAGTGAATTCAGATCTGAGCTAGCTGCAGTAACGCCATTTTGCAAGGCATGGAAAAATACCAAACCAAG
AATAGAGAAGTTCAGATCAAGGGCGGGTACATGAAAATAGCTAACGTTGGGCCAAACAGGATATCTGCGG
TGAGCAGTTTCGGCCCCGGCCCGGGGCCAAGAACAGATGGTCACCGCAGTTTCGGCCCCGGCCCGAGGCC
AAGAACAGATGGTCCCCAGATATGGCCCAACCCTCAGCAGTTTCTTAAGACCCATCAGATGTTTCCAGGC
TCCCCCAAGGACCTGAAATGACCCTGCGCCTTATTTGAATTAACCAATCAGCCTGCTTCTCGCTTCTGTT
CGCGCGCTTCTGCTTCCCGAGCTCTATAAAAGAGCTCACAACCCCTCACTCGGCGCGCCAGTCCTCCGAC
AGACTGAGTCGGCCGGTGGATCCACCGGTATTGGGATCTTCACACAGCAGGTAAGGTTGCGGGCCGGGCC
TGGGCCGGGTCCGGGCCGGGTATTGCCCGCCTAATGAGCGGGCTTTTTTTTCTTACCCCTTCTTCCGCTT
CCTCGCTCACTGACTCGCTGCGCTCGGTCGTTCGGCTGCGGCGAGCGGTATCAGCTCACTCAAAGGCGGT
AATACGGTTATCCACAGAATCAGGGGATAACGCAGGAAAGAACGTGTGAGCAAAAGGCCAGCAAAAGGCC
AGGAACCGTAAAAAGGCCGCGTTGCTGGCGTTTTTCCATAGGCTCCGCCCCCCTGACGAGCATCACAAAA
ATCGACGCTCAAGTCAGAGGTGGCGAAACCCGACAGGACTATAAAGATACCAGGCGTTTCCCCCTGGAAG
CTCCCTCGTGCGCTCTCCTGTTCCGACCCTGCCGCTTACCGGATACCTGTCCGCCTTTCTCCCTTCGGGA
AGCGTGGCGCTTTCTCATAGCTCACGCTGTAGGTATCTCAGTTCGGTGTAGGTCGTTCGCTCCAAGCTGG
GCTGTGTGCACGAACCCCCCGTTCAGCCCGACCGCTGCGCCTTATCCGGTAACTATCGTCTTGAGTCCAA
CCCGGTAAGACACGACTTATCGCCACTGGCAGCGGCCACTGGTAACAGGATTAGCAGAGCGAGGTATGTA
GGCGGTGCTACAGAGTTCTTGAAGTGGTGGCCTAACTACGGCTACACTAGAAGAACAGTATTTGGTATCT
GCGCTCTGCTGAAGCCAGTTACCTTCGGAAAAAGAGTTGGTAGCTCTTGATCCGGCAAACAAACCACCGC
TGGTAGCGGTGGTTTTTTTGTTTGCAAGCAGCAGATTACGCGCAGAAAAAAAGGATCTCAAGAAGATCCT
TTGATCTTTTCTACGGGGTCTGACGCTCAGTGGAACGAAAACTCACGTTAAGGGATTTTGGTCATGAGAT
TATCAAAAAGGATCTTCACCTAGATCCTTTTAAATTAAAAATGAAGTTTTAAATCAATCTAAAGTATATA
TGAGTAAACTTGGTCTGACAGTTACCAATGCTTAATCAGTGAGGCACCTATCTCAGCGATCTGTCTATTT
CGTTCATCCATAGTTGCCTGACTCCTGCAAACCACGTTGTGGTAGAATTGGTAAAGAGAGTCGTGTAAAA
TATCGAGTTCGCACATCTTGTTGTCTGATTATTGATTTTTGGCGAAACCATTTGATCATATGACAAGATG
TGTATCTACCTTAACTTAATGATTTTGATAAAAATCATTAGGTACCCCGGCCCGCACTGACCCCTGGTGT
TGCTTTTTTTTTTTAGGCCGCAAGCTGAAGCGTGTCCACTAGCTGACTAGCTAAACCGGTGCCACCATGG
CCGGACACCTGGCCAGCGACTTCGCCTTTAGCCCACCTCCTGGCGGAGGGGGAGATGGACCTGGCGGCCC
TGAACCTGGCTGGGTGGACCCTCGGACCTGGCTGTCCTTTCAAGGCCCTCCAGGCGGACCTGGAATTGGA
CCAGGCGTGGGCCCTGGCAGCGAAGTGTGGGGCATCCCTCCCTGCCCTCCCCCCTACGAGTTTTGCGGCG
GCATGGCCTACTGTGGACCTCAGGTCGGCGTGGGACTGGTGCCTCAGGGCGGCCTGGAAACCTCTCAGCC
TGAGGGCGAAGCCGGCGTGGGCGTGGAGAGCAACTCTGACGGCGCCAGCCCTGAGCCTTGTACCGTGACC
CCAGGCGCCGTGAAGCTGGAAAAAGAGAAGCTGGAACAGAACCCCGAGGAAAGCCAGGACATCAAGGCCC
TGCAGAAAGAACTGGAACAGTTCGCCAAGCTGCTGAAGCAGAAGCGGATCACCCTGGGCTACACACAGGC
TGACGTGGGACTGACACTGGGCGTGCTGTTCGGCAAGGTGTTCAGCCAGACCACCATCTGCAGATTCGAA
GCCCTGCAGCTGTCCTTCAAGAACATGTGCAAGCTGCGGCCCCTGCTGCAGAAATGGGTGGAGGAAGCCG
ACAACAACGAGAACCTGCAGGAAATCTGCAAGGCCGAGACACTGGTGCAGGCCCGGAAGCGGAAGCGGAC
CAGCATCGAGAACAGAGTGCGGGGCAACCTGGAAAACCTGTTCCTGCAGTGCCCCAAGCCCACCCTGCAG
CAGATCAGCCACATTGCACAGCAGCTGGGACTGGAAAAGGACGTCGTGAGAGTGTGGTTCTGCAACCGGC
GGCAGAAGGGCAAGAGAAGCAGCAGCGACTACGCCCAGAGAGAGGACTTCGAGGCCGCTGGCTCCCCTTT
TAGCGGCGGACCCGTGTCCTTTCCTCTGGCCCCTGGCCCTCACTTTGGCACCCCTGGCTACGGCAGCCCA
CACTTCACCGCCCTGTACAGCAGCGTGCCCTTTCCCGAGGGCGAGGCCTTCCCTCCTGTGTCCGTGACCA
CCCTGGGCAGCCCCATGCATAGCAACTCTTCCGGAGCCACCAACTTCTCCCTGCTGAAGCAGGCCGGCGA
CGTGGAGGAGAACCCCGGCCCCTCCATGGCTGTGTCCGACGCCCTGCTGCCCAGCTTCAGCACCTTTGCC
TCCGGCCCTGCTGGCAGAGAGAAAACACTGCGGCAGGCTGGCGCCCCTAACAACAGATGGCGGGAGGAAC
TGAGCCACATGAAGCGGCTGCCTCCCGTGCTGCCCGGCAGACCTTATGATCTGGCCGCTGCCACCGTGGC
CACCGATCTGGAATCTGGCGGAGCCGGCGCTGCCTGTGGCGGAAGCAACCTGGCCCCCCTGCCCAGACGG
GAGACAGAGGAATTCAACGACCTGCTGGACCTGGACTTCATCCTGAGCAACAGCCTGACCCACCCTCCTG
AGTCTGTGGCCGCCACCGTGTCTAGCAGCGCCAGCGCCAGCAGCAGCTCTAGCCCTAGCAGCAGCGGACC
TGCCAGCGCCCCCAGCACCTGCAGCTTCACCTACCCCATCAGAGCCGGCAATGACCCTGGCGTGGCCCCT
GGCGGAACAGGAGGAGGACTGCTGTACGGCAGAGAGTCCGCCCCTCCCCCCACCGCCCCCTTCAACCTGG
CCGACATCAACGATGTGTCCCCCAGCGGCGGCTTTGTGGCCGAGCTGCTGCGACCTGAGCTGGACCCCGT
GTACATCCCCCCTCAGCAGCCACAGCCTCCCGGCGGAGGACTGATGGGCAAGTTCGTGCTGAAGGCCAGC
CTGAGCGCCCCTGGCAGCGAGTACGGCAGCCCCAGCGTGATCAGCGTGTCCAAGGGCAGCCCTGATGGCT
CTCACCCTGTGGTGGTGGCCCCTTACAATGGCGGCCCTCCCAGAACCTGCCCCAAGATCAAGCAGGAAGC
CGTCAGCAGCTGTACACACCTGGGAGCCGGCCCTCCACTGAGCAATGGCCACAGACCTGCCGCCCACGAC
TTCCCTCTGGGAAGGCAGCTCCCTAGCAGAACCACCCCTACCCTGGGCCTGGAAGAGGTGCTGTCCAGCA
GAGACTGCCACCCTGCCCTGCCTCTGCCACCTGGCTTTCACCCTCACCCTGGCCCCAACTACCCCAGCTT
CCTGCCCGACCAGATGCAGCCTCAGGTGCCCCCCCTGCACTACCAAGAACTGATGCCCCCAGGCAGCTGC
ATGCCCGAGGAACCCAAGCCCAAGCGGGGCAGAAGAAGCTGGCCCCGGAAGAGAACCGCCACACACACCT
GCGATTACGCCGGCTGCGGCAAGACCTACACCAAGAGCAGCCACCTGAAGGCCCACCTGAGAACCCACAC
CGGCGAGAAGCCCTACCACTGCGACTGGGACGGCTGTGGCTGGAAGTTCGCCAGAAGCGACGAGCTGACC
CGGCACTACAGAAAGCACACCGGCCACCGGCCCTTCCAGTGCCAGAAGTGCGACCGGGCCTTCAGCAGAA
GCGACCACCTGGCTCTGCACATGAAGAGACACTTCGGCTCCGGAGAGGGCCGGGGCTCTCTGCTGACCTG
TGGCGACGTGGAGGAGAACCCCGGCCCCTCCATGTACAACATGATGGAAACCGAGCTGAAGCCCCCTGGC
CCTCAGCAAACATCTGGCGGCGGAGGGGGCAATTCTACAGCCGCCGCTGCCGGCGGAAACCAGAAGAACA
GCCCCGACAGAGTGAAGCGGCCCATGAACGCCTTCATGGTCTGGTCCCGCGGCCAGCGGCGGAAGATGGC
CCAAGAAAACCCCAAGATGCACAACAGCGAGATCAGCAAGAGACTGGGCGCCGAGTGGAAGCTGCTGTCC
GAGACAGAGAAGAGACCCTTCATCGACGAGGCCAAGCGGCTGAGAGCCCTGCACATGAAAGAGCACCCCG
ACTACAAGTACCGGCCCAGAAGAAAGACCAAGACCCTGATGAAGAAGGACAAGTACACCCTGCCTGGCGG
ACTGCTGGCCCCTGGCGGCAATTCTATGGCCAGCGGAGTGGGAGTGGGAGCTGGACTGGGAGCCGGCGTG
AACCAGCGGATGGACAGCTACGCCCACATGAACGGCTGGTCCAACGGCAGCTACAGCATGATGCAGGACC
AGCTGGGCTACCCTCAGCACCCTGGCCTGAATGCCCATGGCGCCGCTCAGATGCAGCCCATGCACAGATA
CGACGTGTCCGCCCTGCAGTACAACAGCATGACCAGCAGCCAGACCTACATGAATGGCAGCCCCACCTAC
AGCATGTCCTACAGCCAGCAGGGCACACCTGGCATGGCCCTGGGCAGCATGGGCAGCGTGGTCAAGAGCG
AGGCCAGCAGCAGCCCTCCTGTGGTCACCAGCAGCTCCCACAGCAGAGCCCCTTGTCAGGCCGGCGACCT
GCGGGACATGATCAGCATGTACCTGCCAGGCGCCGAAGTGCCTGAACCTGCCGCCCCTAGCAGACTGCAC
ATGAGCCAGCACTACCAGAGCGGCCCTGTGCCTGGCACCGCCATCAATGGCACCCTGCCCCTGAGCCACA
TGACGCGTCAGTGCACAAACTACGCCCTGTTGAAGCTGGCTGGAGACGTGGAGTCCAACCCTGGACCCTC
CATGCCCCTCAACGTTAGCTTCACCAACAGGAACTATGACCTCGACTACGACTCGGTGCAGCCGTATTTC
TACTGCGACGAGGAGGAGAACTTCTACCAGCAGCAGCAGCAGAGCGAGCTGCAGCCCCCGGCGCCCAGCG
AGGATATCTGGAAGAAATTCGAGCTGCTGCCCACCCCGCCCCTGTCCCCTAGCCGCCGCTCCGGGCTCTG
CTCGCCCTCCTACGTTGCGGTCACACCCTTCTCCCTTCGGGGAGACAACGACGGCGGTGGCGGGAGCTTC
TCCACGGCCGACCAGCTGGAGATGGTGACCGAGCTGCTGGGAGGAGACATGGTGAACCAGAGTTTCATCT
GCGACCCGGACGACGAGACCTTCATCAAAAACATCATCATCCAGGACTGTATGTGGAGCGGCTTCTCGGC
CGCCGCCAAGCTCGTCTCAGAGAAGCTGGCCTCCTACCAGGCTGCGCGCAAAGACAGCGGCAGCCCGAAC
CCCGCCCGCGGCCACAGCGTCTGCTCCACCTCCAGCTTGTACCTGCAGGATCTGAGCGCCGCCGCCTCAG
AGTGCATCGACCCCTCGGTGGTCTTCCCCTACCCTCTCAACGACAGCAGCTCGCCCAAGTCCTGCGCCTC
GCAAGACTCCAGCGCCTTCTCTCCGTCCTCGGATTCTCTGCTCTCCTCGACGGAGTCCTCCCCGCAGGGC
AGCCCCGAGCCCCTGGTGCTCCATGAGGAGACACCGCCCACCACCAGCAGCGACTCTGAGGAGGAACAAG
AAGATGAGGAAGAAATCGATGTTGTTTCTGTGGAAAAGAGGCAGGCTCCTGGCAAAAGGTCAGAGTCTGG
ATCACCTTCTGCTGGAGGCCACAGCAAACCTCCTCACAGCCCACTGGTCCTCAAGAGGTGCCACGTCTCC
ACACATCAGCACAACTACGCAGCGCCTCCCTCCACTCGGAAGGACTATCCTGCTGCCAAGAGGGTCAAGT
TGGACAGTGTCAGAGTCCTGAGACAGATCAGCAACAACCGAAAATGCACCAGCCCCAGGTCCTCGGACAC
CGAGGAGAATGTCAAGAGGCGAACACACAACGTCTTGGAGCGCCAGAGGAGGAACGAGCTAAAACGGAGC
TTTTTTGCCCTGCGTGACCAGATCCCGGAGTTGGAAAACAATGAAAAGGCCCCCAAGGTAGTTATCCTTA
AAAAAGCCACAGCATACATCCTGTCCGTCCAAGCAGAGGAGCAAAAGCTCATTTCTGAAGAGGACTTGTT
GCGGAAACGACGAGAACAGTTGAAACACAAACTTGAACAGCTACGGAACTCTTGTGCGTGATGAGTCGAC
GAATTCGGTACCGCGGGCCCGGGATCCGCCCCTCTCCCTCCCCCCCCCCTAACGTTACTGGCCGAAGCCG
CTTGGAATAAGGCCGGTGTGCGTTTGTCTATATGTTATTTTCCACCATATTGCCGTCTTTTGGCAATGTG
AGGGCCCGGAAACCTGGCCCTGTCTTCTTGACGAGCATTCCTAGGGGTCTTTCCCCTCTCGCCAAAGGAA
TGCAAGGTCTGTTGAATGTCGTGAAGGAAGCAGTTCCTCTGGAAGCTTCTTGAAGACAAACAACGTCTGT
AGCGACCCTTTGCAGGCAGCGGAACCCCCCACCTGGCGACAGGTGCCTCTGCGGCCAAAAGCCACGTGTA
TAAGATACACCTGCAAAGGCGGCACAACCCCAGTGCCACGTTGTGAGTTGGATAGTTGTGGAAAGAGTCA
AATGGCTCTCCTCAAGCGTATTCAACAAGGGGCTGAAGGATGCCCAGAAGGTACCCCATTGTATGGGATC
TGATCTGGGGCCTCGGTGCACATGCTTTACATGTGTTTAGTCGAGGTTAAAAAAACGTCTAGGCCCCCCG
AACCACGGGGACGTGGTTTTCCTTTGAAAAACACGATGATAATATGGCCACAACCATGGTGAGCAAGGGC
GAGGAGGTCATCAAAGAGTTCATGCGCTTCAAGGTGCGCATGGAGGGCTCCATGAACGGCCACGAGTTCG
AGATCGAGGGCGAGGGCGAGGGCCGCCCCTACGAGGGCACCCAGACCGCCAAGCTGAAGGTGACCAAGGG
CGGCCCCCTGCCCTTCGCCTGGGACATCCTGTCCCCCCAGTTCATGTACGGCTCCAAGGCGTACGTGAAG
CACCCCGCCGACATCCCCGATTACAAGAAGCTGTCCTTCCCCGAGGGCTTCAAGTGGGAGCGCGTGATGA
ACTTCGAGGACGGCGGTCTGGTGACCGTGACCCAGGACTCCTCCCTGCAGGACGGCACGCTGATCTACAA
GGTGAAGATGCGCGGCACCAACTTCCCCCCCGACGGCCCCGTAATGCAGAAGAAGACCATGGGCTGGGAG
GCCTCCACCGAGCGCCTGTACCCCCGCGACGGCGTGCTGAAGGGCGAGATCCACCAGGCCCTGAAGCTGA
AGGACGGCGGCCACTACCTGGTGGAGTTCAAGACCATCTACATGGCCAAGAAGCCCGTGCAACTGCCCGG
CTACTACTACGTGGACACCAAGCTGGACATCACCTCCCACAACGAGGACTACACCATCGTGGAACAGTAC
GAGCGCTCCGAGGGCCGCCACCACCTGTTCCTGTACGGCATGGACGAGCTGTACAAGTAAAGCGGCCGCG
TCGACAATCAACCTCTGGATTACAAAATTTGTGAAAGATTGACTGGTATTCTTAACTATGTTGCTCCTTT
TACGCTATGTGGATACGCTGCTTTAATGCCTTTGTATCATGCTATTGCTTCCCGTATGGCTTTCATTTTC
TCCTCCTTGTATAAATCCTGGTTGCTGTCTCTTTATGAGGAGTTGTGGCCCGTTGTCAGGCAACGTGGCG
TGGTGTGCACTGTGTTTGCTGACGCAACCCCCACTGGTTGGGGCATTGCCACCACCTGTCAGCTCCTTTC
CGGGACTTTCGCTTTCCCCCTCCCTATTGCCACGGCGGAACTCATCGCCGCCTGCCTTGCCCGCTGCTGG
ACAGGGGCTCGGCTGTTGGGCACTGACAATTCCGTGGTGTTGTCGGGGAAGCTGACGTCCTTTCCATGGC
TGCTCGCCTGTGTTGCCACCTGGATTCTGCGCGGGACGTCCTTCTGCTACGTCCCTTCGGCCCTCAATCC
AGCGGACCTTCCTTCCCGCGGCCTGCTGCCGGCTCTGCGGCCTCTTCCGCGTCTTCGCCTTCGCCCTCAG
ACGAGTCGGATCTCCCTTTGGGCCGCCTCCCCGCCTGGACTCGAGCTGTGCCTTCTAGTTGCCAGCCATC
TGTTGTTTGCCCCTCCCCCGTGCCTTCCTTGACCCTGGAAGGTGCCACTCCCACTGTCCTTTCCTAATAA
AATGAGGAAATTGCATCGCATTGTCTGAGTAGGTGTCATTCTATTCTGGGGGGTGGGGTGGGGCAGGACA
GCAAGGGGGAGGATTGGGAAGACAATAGCAGGCATGCTGGGGATGCGGTGGGCTCTATGGAGATCTGATA
TCT
Features (pLannotate 1.2.2; 13 found; start..end, strand, type, name):
     30..431     +  promoter       SFFV promoter: spleen focus-forming virus long terminal repeat (LTR) promoter
    733..1321    -  rep_origin     ori: high-copy-number ColE1/pMB1/pBR322/pUC origin of replication
   1493..1565    -  CDS            bla(M) (fragment): β-lactamase lacking the signal sequence; bla(M); allows cytosolic expression of β-lactamase
   1618..1687    +  ncRNA          RNA-OUT: Accession: RF00240 - RNA-OUT
   1817..2896    +  CDS            POU5F1: PO5F1_HUMAN - Also known as OCT3, OCT4, OTF3. Experimental evidence at protein level: Swiss-Prot protein existence level 1. Transcription factor that binds to the octamer motif (5'- ATTTGCAT-3'). Forms a trimeric complex with SOX2 or SOX15 on DNA and controls the expression of a number of genes involved in embryonic development such as YES1, FGF4, UTF1 and ZFP206. Critical for early embryogenesis and for embryonic stem cell pluripotency. From Homo sapiens (Human).
   2954..4330    +  CDS            KLF4 (fragment): KLF4_HUMAN - Also known as EZF, GKLF. Experimental evidence at protein level: Swiss-Prot protein existence level 1. Transcription factor; can act both as activator and as repressor. Binds the 5'-CACCC-3' core sequence. Binds to the promoter region of its own gene and can activate its own transcription. Regulates the expression of key transcription factors during embryonic development. Plays an important role in maintaining embryonic stem cells, and in preventing their differentiation. Required for establishing the barrier function of the skin and for postnatal maturation and maintenance of the
   4442..5392    +  CDS            SOX2: SOX2_HUMAN - Experimental evidence at protein level: Swiss-Prot protein existence level 1. Transcription factor that forms a trimeric complex with OCT4 on DNA and controls the expression of a number of genes involved in embryonic development such as YES1, FGF4, UTF1 and ZFP206 (By similarity). Binds to the proximal enhancer region of NANOG (By similarity). Critical for early embryogenesis and for embryonic stem cell pluripotency (PubMed:18035408). Downstream SRRT target that mediates the promotion of neural stem cell self-renewal (By similarity). Keeps neural cells undifferentiated by countera
   5462..6778    +  CDS            MYC: MYC_HUMAN - Also known as BHLHE39. Experimental evidence at protein level: Swiss-Prot protein existence level 1. Transcription factor that binds DNA in a non-specific manner, yet also specifically recognizes the core sequence 5'-CAC[GA]TG-3'. Activates the transcription of growth-related genes. Binds to the VEGFA promoter, promoting VEGFA production and subsequent sprouting angiogenesis (PubMed:24940000). Regulator of somatic reprogramming, controls self-renewal of embryonic stem cells. Functions with TAF6L to activate target gene expression through RNA polymerase II pause release (By similari
   6796..6817    +  misc_feature   MCS (fragment): multiple cloning site
   6930..7392    +  misc_feature   IRES: internal ribosome entry site (IRES) of the encephalomyocarditis virus (EMCV)
   7406..8107    +  CDS            dTomato: dTomato is a basic (constitutively fluorescent) orange fluorescent protein published in 2004, derived from Discosoma sp.. It is reported to be a somewhat slowly-maturing dimer with low acid sensitivity.
   8126..8714    +  misc_feature   WPRE: woodchuck hepatitis virus posttranscriptional regulatory element
   8726..8950    +  polyA_signal   bGH poly(A) signal: bovine growth hormone polyadenylation signal
