[The description below was written by a language model from this plasmid's Addgene catalogue record and pLannotate feature annotations shown in this document.]
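Description:
MIP 227 CoMiP 4in1 wo shRNA p53 is a non-viral mammalian expression plasmid of about 9 kb, built as a codon-optimized mini-intronic plasmid (CoMiP) for single-plasmid reprogramming of human somatic cells to pluripotency. It derives from a codon-optimized minicircle (CoMiC) construct. The defining feature of the MIP design is that the bacterial maintenance elements are not carried as a conventional backbone outside the expression cassette. Instead, a roughly 1.4 kb pUC-RNA-OUT module sits just downstream of the promoter and ahead of the coding sequences, cloned at AgeI sites as an engineered intron. This module contains a high-copy pUC-type origin and the RNA-OUT antisense RNA, and the feature table also detects a short β-lactamase remnant within it. RNA-OUT provides antibiotic-free selection: in dedicated host strains it represses a counter-selectable gene and so allows growth on sucrose. The plasmid therefore has no functional antibiotic resistance marker and needs an RNA-OUT-compatible E. coli strain.

The payload is driven by the spleen focus-forming virus (SFFV) LTR promoter and comprises codon-optimized human POU5F1 (OCT4), KLF4, SOX2 and MYC arranged in tandem in that order. Short gaps separate the reading frames, but the record does not annotate the linking elements. An EMCV IRES follows and directs translation of dTomato from the same transcript, giving a fluorescent readout of transfected, expressing cells. A WPRE and a bovine growth hormone polyadenylation signal complete the unit and support transcript stability and processing. As the name indicates, this version omits the p53 shRNA, presumably present in a related version. It is intended for integration-free, xeno-free induction of pluripotent stem cells.
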