Addgene plasmid #63727: MIP 227 CoMiP 4in1 wo shRNA p53
Purpose: To express Oct4, Klf4, Sox2, and c-Myc. A single plasmid reprogramming system using a mini-intronic plasmid (MIP).
Depositing lab: Mark Kay & Joseph Wu. Depositing organization: Stanford University. Publication: Novel codon-optimized mini-intronic plasmid for efficient, inexpensive, and xeno-free induction of pluripotency. Diecke S, Lu J, Lee J, Termglinchan V, Kooreman NG, Burridge PW, Ebert AD, Churko JM, Sharma A, Kay MA, Wu JC. Sci Rep. 2015 Jan 28;5:8081. doi: 10.1038/srep08081. PubMed 25628230.
Backbone
  Vector backbone: codon-optimized minicircle (CoMiC) construct
  Backbone size w/o insert (bp): 7608
  Modifications to backbone: codon-optimized expression cassette of the four canonical reprogramming factors OCT4, KLF4, SOX2, and c-MYC (OKSM)
  Vector type: Mammalian Expression
  Selectable markers: RNA-OUT
Growth in bacteria
  Bacterial resistance: RNA-OUT ( 6% sucrose)
  Growth temperature: 30°C
  Growth strain: RNA-OUT selection competent cells, such as NTC4862 DH5α competent cells (Nature Technology)
  Copy number: High Copy
Gene/Insert
  Gene/Insert name: Mini-intronic-plasmid intron (alt names: pUC-RNA-OUT; MIP intron)
  Species: H. sapiens (human)
  Insert size (bp): 1355
  Mutation: codon-optimised
  Entrez Gene: POU5F1 (a.k.a. OCT3, OCT4, OCT4Borf1, OTF-3, OTF3, OTF4, Oct-3, Oct-4, Oct3/4); KLF4 (a.k.a. EZF, GKLF); SOX2 (a.k.a. ANOP3, MCOPS3); MYC (a.k.a. MRTL, MYCC, bHLHe39, c-Myc)
  Promoter: SFFV
  Tag / fusion protein: IRES-dtomato (C terminal on backbone)
  Cloning method: Restriction Enzyme; 5′ cloning site AgeI (not destroyed); 3′ cloning site AgeI (not destroyed)
  Sequencing primers: 5′ unknown
Resource information
  A portion of this plasmid was derived from a plasmid made by: The pUC-RNA-OUT sequence used as MIP intron was cloned from NTC vector 8682.
Terms and licenses: Academic/Nonprofit Terms; Industry Terms: Not Available to Industry
Depositor comments: In addition to the publication listed above, more details can be found in Lu, et al. Mol Ther. 2013, PMID 23459514.
How to cite: MIP 227 CoMiP 4in1 wo shRNA p53 was a gift from Mark Kay & Joseph Wu (Addgene plasmid # 63727 ; http://n2t.net/addgene:63727 ; RRID:Addgene_63727)
