>Addgene plasmid #63727 | MIP 227 CoMiP 4in1 wo shRNA p53 | addgene partial sequence | sequence record 108288 | biPGK-F  5'-CTGACAATTCCGTGGTGTTGTCGG-3'
ATTCTGCGCGGGACGTCCTTCTGCTACGTCCCTTCGGCCCTCAATCCAGCGGACCTTCCTTCCCGCGGCC
TGCTGCCGGCTCTGCGGCCTCTTCCGCGTCTTCGCCTTCGCCCTCAGACGAGTCGGATCTCCCTTTGGGC
CGCCTCCCCGCCTGGACTCGAGCTGTGCCTTCTAGTTGCCAGCCATCTGTTGTTTGCCCCTCCCCCGTGC
CTTCCTTGACCCTGGAAGGTGCCACTCCCACTGTCCTTTCCTAATAAAATGAGGAAATTGCATCGCATTG
TCTGAGTAGGTGTCATTCTATTCTGGGGGGTGGGGTGGGGCAGGACAGCAAGGGGGAGGATTGGGAAGAC
AATAGCAGGCATGCTGGGGATGCGGTGGGCTCTATGGAGATCTGATATCTCTAGTGAATTCAGATCTGAG
CTAGCTGCAGTAACGCCATTTTGCAAGGCATGGAAAAATACCAAACCAAGAATAGAGAAGTTCAGATCAA
GGGCGGGTACATGAAAATAGCTAACGTTGGGCCAAACAGGATATCTGCGGTGAGCAGTTTCGGCCCCGGC
CCGGGGCCAAGAACAGATGGTCACCGCAGTTTCGGCCCCGGCCCGAGGCCAAGAACAGATGGTCCCCAGA
TATGGCCCAACCCTCAGCAGTTTCTTAAGACCCATCAGATGTTTCCAGGCTCCCCCAAGGACCTGAAATG
ACCCTGCGCCTTATTTGAATTAACCAATCAGCCTGCTTCTCGCTTCTGTTCGCGCGCTTCTGC
