>Addgene plasmid #63727 | MIP 227 CoMiP 4in1 wo shRNA p53 | addgene partial sequence | sequence record 108289 | L4440 5'-AGCGAGTCAGTGAGCGAG-3'
TAATAAAATGAGGAAATTGCATCGCATTGTCTGAGTAGGTGTCATTCTATTCTGGGGGGTGGGGTGGGGC
AGGACAGCAAGGGGGAGGATTGGGAAGACAATAGCAGGCATGCTGGGGATGCGGTGGGCTCTATGGAGAT
CTGATATCTCTAGTGAATTCAGATCTGAGCTAGCTGCAGTAACGCCATTTTGCAAGGCATGGAAAAATAC
CAAACCAAGAATAGAGAAGTTCAGATCAAGGGCGGGTACATGAAAATAGCTAACGTTGGGCCAAACAGGA
TATCTGCGGTGAGCAGTTTCGGCCCCGGCCCGGGGCCAAGAACAGATGGTCACCGCAGTTTCGGCCCCGG
CCCGAGGCCAAGAACAGATGGTCCCCAGATATGGCCCAACCCTCAGCAGTTTCTTAAGACCCATCAGATG
TTTCCAGGCTCCCCCAAGGACCTGAAATGACCCTGCGCCTTATTTGAATTAACCAATCAGCCTGCTTCTC
GCTTCTGTTCGCGCGCTTCTGCTTCCCGAGCTCTATAAAAGAGCTCACAACCCCTCACTCGGCGCGCCAG
TCCTCCGACAGACTGAGTCGGCCGGTGGATCCACCGGTATTGGGATCTTCACACAGCAGGTAAGGTTGCG
GGCCGGGCCTGGGCCGGGTCCGGGCCGGGTATTGCCCGCCTAATGAGC
