>Addgene plasmid #63727 | MIP 227 CoMiP 4in1 wo shRNA p53 | addgene partial sequence | sequence record 109459 | SFFVpro-F 5'-CTTCTGCTTCCCGAGCTCTA-3'
CGCGCCAGTCCTCCGACAGACTGAGTCGGCCGGTGGATCCACCGGTATTGGGATCTTCACACAGCAGGTA
AGGTTGCGGGCCGGGCCTGGGCCGGGTCCGGGCCGGGTATTGCCCGCCTAATGAGCGGGCTTTTTTTTCT
TACCCCTTCTTCCGCTTCCTCGCTCACTGACTCGCTGCGCTCGGTCGTTCGGCTGCGGCGAGCGGTATCA
GCTCACTCAAAGGCGGTAATACGGTTATCCACAGAATCAGGGGATAACGCAGGAAAGAACGTGTGAGCAA
AAGGCCAGCAAAAGGCCAGGAACCGTAAAAAGGCCGCGTTGCTGGCGTTTTTCCATAGGCTCCGCCCCCC
TGACGAGCATCACAAAAATCGACGCTCAAGTCAGAGGTGGCGAAACCCGACAGGACTATAAAGATACCAG
GCGTTTCCCCCTGGAAGCTCCCTCGTGCGCTCTCCTGTTCCGACCCTGCCGCTTACCGGATACCTGTCCG
CCTTTCTCCCTTCGGGAAGCGTGGCGCTTTCTCATAGCTCACGCTGTAGGTATCTCAGTTCGGTGTAGGT
CGTTCGCTCCAAGCTGGGCTGTGTGCACGAACCCCCCGTTCAGCCCGACCGCTGCGCCTTATCCGGTAAC
TATCGTCTTGAGTCCAACCCGGTAAGACACGACTTATCGCCACTGGCAGCGGCCACTGGTAACAGGATTA
GCAGAGCGAGGTATGTAGGCGGTGCTACAGAGTTCTTGAAGTGGTGGCCTAACTACGGCTACACTAGAAG
AACAGTATTTGGTATCTGCGCTCTGCTG
