>Addgene plasmid #63727 | MIP 227 CoMiP 4in1 wo shRNA p53 | addgene partial sequence | sequence record 109460 | hOct34co-R 5'-tcacggtacaaggctcagg-3'
TCAGGCTGAGAGGTTTCCAGGCCGCCCTGAGGCACCAGTCCCACGCCGACCTGAGGTCCACAGTAGGCCA
TGCCGCCGCAAAACTCGTAGGGGGGAGGGCAGGGAGGGATGCCCCACACTTCGCTGCCAGGGCCCACGCC
TGGTCCAATTCCAGGTCCGCCTGGAGGGCCTTGAAAGGACAGCCAGGTCCGAGGGTCCACCCAGCCAGGT
TCAGGGCCGCCAGGTCCATCTCCCCCTCCGCCAGGAGGTGGGCTAAAGGCGAAGTCGCTGGCCAGGTGTC
CGGCCATGGTGGCACCGGTTTAGCTAGTCAGCTAGTGGACACGCTTCAGCTTGCGGCCTAAAAAAAAAAA
GCAACACCAGGGGTCAGTGCGGGCCGGGGTACCTAATGATTTTTATCAAAATCATTAAGTTAAGGTAGAT
ACACATCTTGTCATATGATCAAATGGTTTCGCCAAAAATCAATAATCAGACAACAAGATGTGCGAACTCG
ATATTTTACACGACTCTCTTTACCAATTCTACCACAACGTGGTTTGCAGGAGTCAGGCAACTATGGATGA
ACGAAATAGACAGATCGCTGAGATAGGTGCCTCACTGATTAAGCATTGGTAACTGTCAGACCAAGTTTAC
TCATATATACTTTAGATTGATTTAAAACTTCATTTTTAATTTAAAAGGATCTAGGTGAAGATCCTTTTTG
ATAATCTCATGACCAAAATCCCTTAACGTGAGTTTTCGTTCCACTGAGCGTCAGACCCCGTAG
